>Addgene plasmid #159397 | DT035A | addgene full sequence | sequence record 324285 | Addgene NGS Result
CAGGGGGGCGGAGCCTGTGGAAAAACGCCAGCAACGCGGCCTTTTTACGGTTCCTGGCCTTTTGCTGGCC
TTTTGCTCACATGTTCTTTCCTGCGTTATCCCCTGATTCTGTGGATAACCGTATTACCGCCTTTGAGTGA
GCTGATACCGCTCGCCGCAGCCGAACGACCGAGCGCAGCGAGTCAGTGAGCGAGGAAGCCTGCAGCGGCC
GCTACTAGTACCAAAAAACCCCTCAAGACCCGTTTAGAGGCCCCAAGGGGTTATGCTAGTTTTTTTTTTT
TTTTTTTTTTTTTTTTGATCGAGTCCTTCCACGATACCAATGGGCTCAGTTTTTTGTTTTTTGGGTTTTG
GTTTTGTTTTCCAGTACACAGGCGTAGCAGCCTGAGTCGTTATTATTTGTACAGTTCATCCATACCATGC
GTGATGCCCGCTGCGGTTACGAACTCCAGCAGAACCATATGATCGCGTTTCTCGTTCGGATCTTTAGACA
GAACGCTTTGCGTGCTCAGATAGTGATTGTCTGGCAGCAGAACAGGACCATCACCGATTGGAGTGTTTTG
CTGGTAGTGATCAGCCAGCTGCACGCTGCCATCCTCCACGTTGTGGCGAATTTTAAAATTCGCTTTAATG
CCATTTTTTTGTTTATCGGCGGTGATGTAAACATTGTGGCTGTTAAAATTGTATTCCAGCTTATGGCCCA
GGATATTGCCGTCTTCTTTAAAGTCAATGCCTTTCAGCTCAATGCGGTTTACCAGGGTATCGCCTTCAAA
TTTCACTTCCGCACGCGTTTTGTACGTGCCGTCATCCTTAAAGGAAATCGTGCGTTCCTGCACATAGCCT
TCCGGCATGGCGGACTTGAAGAAGTCATGCTGCTTCATATGGTCCGGATAACGAGCAAAGCACTGAACAC
CATAAGTCAGCGTCGTTACCAGAGTCGGCCAAGGTACCGGCAGTTTACCAGTAGTACAGATGAACTTCAG
CGTCAGTTTACCATTAGTTGCGTCACCTTCACCCTCGCCACGCACGGAAAACTTATGACCGTTGACATCA
CCATCCAGTTCCACCAGAATAGGGACGACACCAGTGAACAGCTCTTCGCCTTTACGCATCTTGTCATCAT
CGTCTTTGTAGTCCATAGATTATTCTCCTTCTTCTAGTATCCCACACATTATACGAGCCGATGATTAATT
GTCAACTCTAGAAGCGGCCGCGAATTCCAGAAATCATCCTTAGCGAAAGCTAAGGATTTTTTTTATCTGA
AATTCTGCCTCGTGATACGCCTATTTTTATAGGTTAATGTCATGATAATAATGGTTTCTTAGACGTCAGG
TGGCACTTTTCGGGGAAATGTGCGCGGAACCCCTATTTGTTTATTTTTCTAAATACATTCAAATATGTAT
CCGCTCATGAGACAATAACCCTGATAAATGCTTCAATAATATTGAAAAAGGAAGAGTATGAGTATTCAAC
ATTTCCGTGTCGCCCTTATTCCCTTTTTTGCGGCATTTTGCCTTCCTGTTTTTGCTCACCCAGAAACGCT
GGTGAAAGTAAAAGATGCTGAAGATCAGTTGGGTGCACGAGTGGGTTACATCGAACTGGATCTCAACAGC
GGTAAGATCCTTGAGAGTTTTCGCCCCGAAGAACGTTTTCCAATGATGAGCACTTTTAAAGTTCTGCTAT
GTGGCGCGGTATTATCCCGTATTGACGCCGGGCAAGAGCAACTCGGTCGCCGCATACACTATTCTCAGAA
TGACTTGGTTGAGTACTCACCAGTCACAGAAAAGCATCTTACGGATGGCATGACAGTAAGAGAATTATGC
AGTGCTGCCATAACCATGAGTGATAACACTGCGGCCAACTTACTTCTGACAACGATCGGAGGACCGAAGG
AGCTAACCGCTTTTTTGCACAACATGGGGGATCATGTAACTCGCCTTGATCGTTGGGAACCGGAGCTGAA
TGAAGCCATACCAAACGACGAGCGTGACACCACGATGCCTGTAGCAATGGCAACAACGTTGCGCAAACTA
TTAACTGGCGAACTACTTACTCTAGCTTCCCGGCAACAATTAATAGACTGGATGGAGGCGGATAAAGTTG
CAGGACCACTTCTGCGCTCGGCCCTTCCGGCTGGCTGGTTTATTGCTGATAAATCTGGAGCCGGTGAGCG
TGGGTCTCGCGGTATCATTGCAGCACTGGGGCCAGATGGTAAGCCCTCCCGTATCGTAGTTATCTACACG
ACGGGGAGTCAGGCAACTATGGATGAACGAAATAGACAGATCGCTGAGATAGGTGCCTCACTGATTAAGC
ATTGGTAACTGTCAGACCAAGTTTACTCATATATACTTTAGATTGATTTAAAACTTCATTTTTAATTTAA
AAGGATCTAGGTGAAGATCCTTTTTGATAATCTCATGACCAAAATCCCTTAACGTGAGTTTTCGTTCCAC
TGAGCGTCAGACCCCGTAGAAAAGATCAAAGGATCTTCTTGAGATCCTTTTTTTCTGCGCGTAATCTGCT
GCTTGCAAACAAAAAAACCACCGCTACCAGCGGTGGTTTGTTTGCCGGATCAAGAGCTACCAACTCTTTT
TCCGAAGGTAACTGGCTTCAGCAGAGCGCAGATACCAAATACTGTTCTTCTAGTGTAGCCGTAGTTAGGC
CACCACTTCAAGAACTCTGTAGCACCGCCTACATACCTCGCTCTGCTAATCCTGTTACCAGTGGCTGCTG
CCAGTGGCGATAAGTCGTGTCTTACCGGGTTGGACTCAAGACGATAGTTACCGGATAAGGCGCAGCGGTC
GGGCTGAACGGGGGGTTCGTGCACACAGCCCAGCTTGGAGCGAACGACCTACACCGAACTGAGATACCTA
CAGCGTGAGCTATGAGAAAGCGCCACGCTTCCCGAAGGGAGAAAGGCGGACAGGTATCCGGTAAGCGGCA
GGGTCGGAACAGGAGAGCGCACGAGGGAGCTTCCAGGGGGAAACGCCTGGTATCTTTATAGTCCTGTCGG
GTTTCGCCACCTCTGACTTGAGCGTCGATTTTTGTGATGCTCGT
Features (pLannotate 1.2.2; 10 found; start..end, strand, type, name):
     71..199     +  rep_origin     RSF ori (fragment): Plasmids containing the RSF 1030 origin of replication can be propagated in E. coli cells that contain additional plasmids with compatible origins.
    200..220     -  misc_feature   BioBrick suffix: universal suffix for all parts
    222..269     -  terminator     T7 terminator: transcription terminator for bacteriophage T7 RNA polymerase
    396..1109    -  CDS            superfolder GFP: GFP variant that folds robustly even when fused to poorly folded proteins (Pédelacq et al., 2006)
   1167..1195    -  promoter       tac promoter: strong E. coli promoter; hybrid between the trp and lac UV5 promoters
   1196..1217    -  misc_feature   BioBrick prefix: BioBrick prefix for parts that do not start with "ATG"
   1220..1263    +  terminator     bacterial terminator: putative bacterial transcription terminator
   1353..1457    +  promoter       AmpR promoter: bla
   1458..2318    +  CDS            AmpR: β-lactamase; bla; confers resistance to ampicillin, carbenicillin, and related antibiotics
   2489..23      +  rep_origin     ori (across the origin): high-copy-number ColE1/pMB1/pBR322/pUC origin of replication
