[The description below was written by a language model from this plasmid's Addgene catalogue record and pLannotate feature annotations shown in this document.]
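Description:
DT035A is a small (about 3.1 kb) bacterial expression plasmid built on pSB1A3, the high-copy BioBrick assembly backbone from the iGEM parts registry. It is propagated in E. coli through a ColE1/pUC-type origin of replication and selected with ampicillin via the bla β-lactamase gene driven by its own promoter. The automated annotation also flags a short fragment resembling the RSF origin next to the main ori. At roughly 130 bp, this is unlikely to be a functional second replicon.

The payload, a synthetic 978 bp cassette recorded as pr.tac-sfGFP and inserted by Gibson cloning, sits between the BioBrick prefix and suffix on the strand opposite the resistance gene. It consists of the tac promoter, a strong hybrid of the trp and lacUV5 promoters, followed by the coding sequence for superfolder GFP, a variant engineered to fold robustly and rapidly, and ends with a T7 transcription terminator. The catalogue entry lists an N-terminal FLAG epitope on the insert. This tag is not called out separately in the feature table, though there is unannotated space between the promoter and the sfGFP reading frame that could hold a ribosome binding site and the tag. A putative bacterial terminator in the backbone lies just outside the prefix and helps insulate the cloning site from surrounding transcription.

No lacI gene is annotated on the plasmid, consistent with the stated purpose of constitutive sfGFP expression from the tac promoter. It serves as a fluorescent reporter or positive-control construct in synthetic biology work, and it was deposited with a study on artificial cells.
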