Addgene plasmid #159397: DT035A
Purpose: Constitutive superfolder GFP (sfGFP) expression, controlled under E.coli tac promoter
Depositing lab: Sheref Mansy. Depositing organization: Universita degli Studi di Trento. Publication: Artificial cells drive neural differentiation. Toparlak OD, Zasso J, Bridi S, Serra MD, Macchi P, Conti L, Baudet ML, Mansy SS. Sci Adv. 2020 Sep 18;6(38). pii: 6/38/eabb4920. doi: 10.1126/sciadv.abb4920. Print 2020 Sep. PubMed 32948587.
Backbone
  Vector backbone: pSB1A3
  Backbone manufacturer: iGEM parts registry
  Vector type: Bacterial Expression, Synthetic Biology
Growth in bacteria
  Bacterial resistance: Ampicillin, 100 μg/mL
  Growth temperature: 37°C
  Growth strain: DH5alpha
  Copy number: High Copy
Gene/Insert
  Gene/Insert name: pr.tac-sfGFP
  Species: Synthetic
  Insert size (bp): 978
  Promoter: tac promoter
  Tag / fusion protein: FLAG (N terminal on insert)
  Cloning method: Gibson Cloning
  Sequencing primers: 5′ VF2 primer (iGEM parts registry); 3′ VR primer (iGEM parts registry)
Terms and licenses: Academic/Nonprofit Terms; Industry Terms: Not Available to Industry
How to cite: DT035A was a gift from Sheref Mansy (Addgene plasmid # 159397 ; http://n2t.net/addgene:159397 ; RRID:Addgene_159397)
